Addgene plasmid #229302: pXTK065 [Con-Pro_panD-Xantho_PartType8]
Purpose: XanthoMoClo Golden Gate Part Plasmid for cloning, contains Constitutive-Promoter_panD-Xantho_PartType8
Depositing lab: Michael Springer. Depositing organization: Harvard Medical School. Publication: XanthoMoClo horizontal line A Robust Modular Cloning Genetic Toolkit for the Genera Xanthobacter and Roseixanthobacter. Soltysiak MPM, Ory ALH, Lee AD, Christophersen CE, Jalihal AP, Springer M. ACS Synth Biol. 2025 Apr 18;14(4):1173-1190. doi: 10.1021/acssynbio.4c00806. Epub 2025 Mar 13. PubMed 40080684.
Backbone
  Vector backbone: pXTK
  Vector type: Bacterial Expression
Growth in bacteria
  Bacterial resistance: Ampicillin, 100 μg/mL
  Growth temperature: 37°C
  Growth strain: DH5alpha
  Copy number: Low Copy
Gene/Insert
  Gene/Insert name: panD Promoter (Xanthobacter flavus GJ10) (alt name: Constitutive-Promoter_panD-Xantho_PartType8)
  Species: Xanthobacter flavus GJ10
  Cloning method: Restriction Enzyme; 5′ cloning site unknown (unknown if destroyed)
Terms and licenses: Academic/Nonprofit Terms; Industry Terms: Not Available to Industry
How to cite: pXTK065 [Con-Pro_panD-Xantho_PartType8] was a gift from Michael Springer (Addgene plasmid # 229302 ; http://n2t.net/addgene:229302 ; RRID:Addgene_229302)
