[The description below was written by a language model from this plasmid's Addgene catalogue record and pLannotate feature annotations shown in this document.]
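Description:
pXTK065 [Con-Pro_panD-Xantho_PartType8] is a small Golden Gate part plasmid from the XanthoMoClo modular cloning toolkit, which was developed for genetic engineering of bacteria in the genera Xanthobacter and Roseixanthobacter. It is built on the pXTK backbone and catalogued as a bacterial expression vector, but its role is to store a single standardized part rather than to express anything itself. It is maintained in E. coli (DH5alpha) under ampicillin selection. The sequenced record is only 1,852 nt, and annotation finds a very minimal backbone: a ColE1/pMB1/pUC-type origin of replication, the bla promoter driving the TEM beta-lactamase gene that confers ampicillin resistance, and a bacteriophage fd terminator just downstream of that gene. The catalogue lists the plasmid as low copy, whereas the annotation tool labels the origin as the high-copy ColE1 family. The record does not resolve this difference.

The payload is the promoter of the panD gene from Xanthobacter flavus GJ10, described as a constitutive promoter and formatted as a "Part Type 8" element in the toolkit's assembly scheme. The automated feature table does not annotate this insert. It presumably lies in the unannotated stretch of roughly 240 nt between the origin and the bla promoter, although the record does not give its coordinates or length. The flanking Type IIS restriction sites and overhangs are also not stated, and the cloning sites are recorded as unknown. In a modular cloning workflow, a part like this is released by Type IIS digestion and ligated in a defined position with other parts. This one supplies a native constitutive promoter for assembling plasmids intended for Xanthobacter hosts.
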