Features (pLannotate 1.2.2; 4 found; start..end, strand, type, name):
      1..589     +  rep_origin     ori: high-copy-number ColE1/pMB1/pBR322/pUC origin of replication
    830..921     +  promoter       AmpR promoter: bla
    922..1779    +  CDS            bla: BLAT_ECOLX - Experimental evidence at protein level: Swiss-Prot protein existence level 1. TEM-type are the most prevalent beta-lactamases in enterobacteria; they hydrolyze the beta-lactam bond in susceptible beta-lactam antibiotics, thus conferring resistance to penicillins and cephalosporins. TEM-3 and TEM-4 are capable of hydrolyzing cefotaxime and ceftazidime. TEM-5 is capable of hydrolyzing ceftazidime. TEM-6 is capable of hydrolyzing ceftazidime and aztreonam. TEM-8/CAZ-2, TEM- 16/CAZ-7 and TEM-24/CAZ-6 are markedly active against ceftazidime. IRT- 4 shows resistance to beta-lactamase in
   1786..1825    +  terminator     fd terminator: central terminator from bacteriophage fd (Otsuka and Kunisawa, 1982)
>Addgene plasmid #229302 | pXTK065 [Con-Pro_panD-Xantho_PartType8] | addgene full sequence | sequence record 464692 | Addgene NGS Result
TTGAGATCCTTTTTTTCTGCGCGTAATCTGCTGCTTGCAAACAAAAAAACCACCGCTACCAGCGGTGGTT
TGTTTGCCGGATCAAGAGCTACCAACTCTTTTTCCGAAGGTAACTGGCTTCAGCAGAGCGCAGATACCAA
ATACTGTTCTTCTAGTGTAGCCGTAGTTAGGCCACCACTTCAAGAACTCTGTAGCACCGCCTACATACCT
CGCTCTGCTAATCCTGTTACCAGTGGCTGCTGCCAGTGGCGATAAGTCGTGTCTTACCGGGTTGGACTCA
AGACGATAGTTACCGGATAAGGCGCAGCGGTCGGGCTGAACGGGGGGTTCGTGCACACAGCCCAGCTTGG
AGCGAACGACCTACACCGAACTGAGATACCTACAGCGTGAGCTATGAGAAAGCGCCACGCTTCCCGAAGG
GAGAAAGGCGGACAGGTATCCGGTAAGCGGCAGGGTCGGAACAGGAGAGCGCACGAGGGAGCTTCCAGGG
GGAAACGCCTGGTATCTTTATAGTCCTGTCGGGTTTCGCCACCTCTGACTTGAGCGTCGATTTTTGTGAT
GCTCGTCAGGGGGGCGGAGCCTATGGAAAAACGCCAGCAACGCGAGTCGGTCTCTGCTGGGCAGTGGGTC
AAATCCGGCCCCTGGCCCCGTTCAAGAATTGCATCCCCGTGTTACCGCGCCCTCGGGTGCGGGGGATGGC
CGCATCCTATTTCCTCCGGCGATGGGCCGGCCTATCACCCGCCGGGACCAGACTGCGGGAGGAGGGGACA
GGGGCAATGTGAGACCAGAGTAGCCCGCCTAATGAGCGGGCTTTTTTTTAATTCCCCTATTTGTTTATTT
TTCTAAATACATTCAAATATGTATCCGCTCATGAGACAATAACCCTGATAAATGCTTCAATAATATTGAA
AAAGGAAGAGTATGAGCATTCAGCATTTTCGTGTGGCGCTGATTCCGTTTTTTGCGGCGTTTTGCCTGCC
GGTGTTTGCGCATCCGGAAACCCTGGTGAAAGTGAAAGATGCGGAAGATCAACTGGGTGCGCGCGTGGGC
TATATTGAACTGGATCTGAACAGCGGCAAAATTCTGGAATCTTTTCGTCCGGAAGAACGTTTTCCGATGA
TGAGCACCTTTAAAGTGCTGCTGTGCGGTGCGGTTCTGAGCCGTGTGGATGCGGGCCAGGAACAACTGGG
CCGTCGTATTCATTATAGCCAGAACGATCTGGTGGAATATAGCCCGGTGACCGAAAAACATCTGACCGAT
GGCATGACCGTGCGTGAACTGTGCAGCGCGGCGATTACCATGAGCGATAACACCGCGGCGAACCTGCTGC
TGACGACCATTGGCGGTCCGAAAGAACTGACCGCGTTTCTGCATAACATGGGCGATCATGTGACCCGTCT
GGATCGTTGGGAACCGGAACTGAACGAAGCGATTCCGAACGATGAACGTGATACCACCATGCCGGCAGCA
ATGGCGACCACCCTGCGTAAACTGCTGACGGGTGAGCTGCTGACCCTGGCAAGCCGCCAGCAACTGATTG
ATTGGATGGAAGCGGATAAAGTGGCGGGTCCGCTGCTGCGTAGCGCGCTGCCGGCTGGCTGGTTTATTGC
GGATAAAAGCGGTGCGGGCGAACGTGGCAGCCGTGGCATTATTGCGGCGCTGGGCCCGGATGGTAAACCG
AGCCGTATTGTGGTGATTTATACCACCGGCAGCCAGGCGACGATGGATGAACGTAACCGTCAGATTGCGG
AAATTGGCGCGAGCCTGATTAAACATTGGTAAACCGATACAATTAAAGGCTCCTTTTGGAGCCTTTTTTT
TTGGACGACCCTTGTCAGATCAAAGGATCTTC
